>Addgene plasmid #239367 | PKA1284 | addgene full sequence | sequence record 478746 | Addgene NGS Result
AGCTTATCGACTGCACGGTGCACCAATGCTTCTGGCGTCAGGCAGCCATCGGAAGCTGTGGTATGGCTGT
GCAGGTCGTAAATCACTGCATAATTCGTGTCGCTCAAGGCGCACTCCCGTTCTGGATAATGTTTTTTGCG
CCGACATCATAACGGTTCTGGCAAATATTCTGAAATGAGCTGTTGACAATTAATCATCGGCTCGTATAAT
GTGTGGAATTGTGAGCGGATAACAATTTCACACAGGAAACAGTATTCATGTCCCCTATACTAGGTTATTG
GAAAATTAAGGGCCTTGTGCAACCCACTCGACTTCTTTTGGAATATCTTGAAGAAAAATATGAAGAGCAT
TTGTATGAGCGCGATGAAGGTGATAAATGGCGAAACAAAAAGTTTGAATTGGGTTTGGAGTTTCCCAATC
TTCCTTATTATATTGATGGTGATGTTAAATTAACACAGTCTATGGCCATCATACGTTATATAGCTGACAA
GCACAACATGTTGGGTGGTTGTCCAAAAGAGCGTGCAGAGATTTCAATGCTTGAAGGAGCGGTTTTGGAT
ATTAGATACGGTGTTTCGAGAATTGCATATAGTAAAGACTTTGAAACTCTCAAAGTTGATTTTCTTAGCA
AGCTACCTGAAATGCTGAAAATGTTCGAAGATCGTTTATGTCATAAAACATATTTAAATGGTGATCATGT
AACCCATCCTGACTTCATGTTGTATGACGCTCTTGATGTTGTTTTATACATGGACCCAATGTGCCTGGAT
GCGTTCCCAAAATTAGTTTGTTTTAAAAAACGTATTGAAGCTATCCCACAAATTGATAAGTACTTGAAAT
CCAGCAAGTATATAGCATGGCCTTTGCAGGGCTGGCAAGCCACGTTTGGTGGTGGCGACCATCCTCCAAA
ATCGGATCTGGAAGTTCTGTTCCAGGGGCCCCTGGGATCCCCTGCTCCTCCACCTCCGCCAAGGCGTGGG
CCAGCACCACCGCCTCCACCACATAGGCACGTAACCAGTAATACCCTGAATTCTGCCGGTGGAAATAGCC
TCCTTCCACAGGCCACTGGAAGAAGAGGGCCAGCACCACCACCTCCTCCAAGATAATAAGTCGACTCGAG
CGGCCGCATCGTGACTGACTGACGATCTGCCTCGCGCGTTTCGGTGATGACGGTGAAAACCTCTGACACA
TGCAGCTCCCGGAGACGGTCACAGCTTGTCTGTAAGCGGATGCCGGGAGCAGACAAGCCCGTCAGGGCGC
GTCAGCGGGTGTTGGCGGGTGTCGGGGCGCAGCCATGACCCAGTCACGTAGCGATAGCGGAGTGTATAAT
TCTTGAAGACGAAAGGGCCTCGTGATACGCCTATTTTTATAGGTTAATGTCATGATAATAATGGTTTCTT
AGACGTCAGGTGGCACTTTTCGGGGAAATGTGCGCGGAACCCCTATTTGTTTATTTTTCTAAATACATTC
AAATATGTATCCGCTCATGAGACAATAACCCTGATAAATGCTTCAATAATATTGAAAAAGGAAGAGTATG
AGTATTCAACATTTCCGTGTCGCCCTTATTCCCTTTTTTGCGGCATTTTGCCTTCCTGTTTTTGCTCACC
CAGAAACGCTGGTGAAAGTAAAAGATGCTGAAGATCAGTTGGGTGCACGAGTGGGTTACATCGAACTGGA
TCTCAACAGCGGTAAGATCCTTGAGAGTTTTCGCCCCGAAGAACGTTTTCCAATGATGAGCACTTTTAAA
GTTCTGCTATGTGGCGCGGTATTATCCCGTGTTGACGCCGGGCAAGAGCAACTCGGTCGCCGCATACACT
ATTCTCAGAATGACTTGGTTGAGTACTCACCAGTCACAGAAAAGCATCTTACGGATGGCATGACAGTAAG
AGAATTATGCAGTGCTGCCATAACCATGAGTGATAACACTGCGGCCAACTTACTTCTGACAACGATCGGA
GGACCGAAGGAGCTAACCGCTTTTTTGCACAACATGGGGGATCATGTAACTCGCCTTGATCGTTGGGAAC
CGGAGCTGAATGAAGCCATACCAAACGACGAGCGTGACACCACGATGCCTGCAGCAATGGCAACAACGTT
GCGCAAACTATTAACTGGCGAACTACTTACTCTAGCTTCCCGGCAACAATTAATAGACTGGATGGAGGCG
GATAAAGTTGCAGGACCACTTCTGCGCTCGGCCCTTCCGGCTGGCTGGTTTATTGCTGATAAATCTGGAG
CCGGTGAGCGTGGGTCTCGCGGTATCATTGCAGCACTGGGGCCAGATGGTAAGCCCTCCCGTATCGTAGT
TATCTACACGACGGGGAGTCAGGCAACTATGGATGAACGAAATAGACAGATCGCTGAGATAGGTGCCTCA
CTGATTAAGCATTGGTAACTGTCAGACCAAGTTTACTCATATATACTTTAGATTGATTTAAAACTTCATT
TTTAATTTAAAAGGATCTAGGTGAAGATCCTTTTTGATAATCTCATGACCAAAATCCCTTAACGTGAGTT
TTCGTTCCACTGAGCGTCAGACCCCGTAGAAAAGATCAAAGGATCTTCTTGAGATCCTTTTTTTCTGCGC
GTAATCTGCTGCTTGCAAACAAAAAAACCACCGCTACCAGCGGTGGTTTGTTTGCCGGATCAAGAGCTAC
CAACTCTTTTTCCGAAGGTAACTGGCTTCAGCAGAGCGCAGATACCAAATACTGTCCTTCTAGTGTAGCC
GTAGTTAGGCCACCACTTCAAGAACTCTGTAGCACCGCCTACATACCTCGCTCTGCTAATCCTGTTACCA
GTGGCTGCTGCCAGTGGCGATAAGTCGTGTCTTACCGGGTTGGACTCAAGACGATAGTTACCGGATAAGG
CGCAGCGGTCGGGCTGAACGGGGGGTTCGTGCACACAGCCCAGCTTGGAGCGAACGACCTACACCGAACT
GAGATACCTACAGCGTGAGCTATGAGAAAGCGCCACGCTTCCCGAAGGGAGAAAGGCGGACAGGTATCCG
GTAAGCGGCAGGGTCGGAACAGGAGAGCGCACGAGGGAGCTTCCAGGGGGAAACGCCTGGTATCTTTATA
GTCCTGTCGGGTTTCGCCACCTCTGACTTGAGCGTCGATTTTTGTGATGCTCGTCAGGGGGGCGGAGCCT
ATGGAAAAACGCCAGCAACGCGGCCTTTTTACGGTTCCTGGCCTTTTGCTGGCCTTTTGCTCACATGTTC
TTTCCTGCGTTATCCCCTGATTCTGTGGATAACCGTATTACCGCCTTTGAGTGAGCTGATACCGCTCGCC
GCAGCCGAACGACCGAGCGCAGCGAGTCAGTGAGCGAGGAAGCGGAAGAGCGCCTGATGCGGTATTTTCT
CCTTACGCATCTGTGCGGTATTTCACACCGCATAAATTCCGACACCATCGAATGGCGCAAAACCTTTCGC
GGTATGGCATGATAGCGCCCGGAAGAGAGTCAATTCAGGGTGGTGAATGTGAAACCAGTAACGTTATACG
ATGTCGCAGAGTATGCCGGTGTCTCTTATCAGACCGTTTCCCGCGTGGTGAACCAGGCCAGCCACGTTTC
TGCGAAAACGCGGGAAAAAGTGGAAGCGGCGATGGCGGAGCTGAATTACATTCCCAACCGCGTGGCACAA
CAACTGGCGGGCAAACAGTCGTTGCTGATTGGCGTTGCCACCTCCAGTCTGGCCCTGCACGCGCCGTCGC
AAATTGTCGCGGCGATTAAATCTCGCGCCGATCAACTGGGTGCCAGCGTGGTGGTGTCGATGGTAGAACG
AAGCGGCGTCGAAGCCTGTAAAGCGGCGGTGCACAATCTTCTCGCGCAACGCGTCAGTGGGCTGATCATT
AACTATCCGCTGGATGACCAGGATGCCATTGCTGTGGAAGCTGCCTGCACTAATGTTCCGGCGTTATTTC
TTGATGTCTCTGACCAGACACCCATCAACAGTATTATTTTCTCCCATGAAGACGGTACGCGACTGGGCGT
GGAGCATCTGGTCGCATTGGGTCACCAGCAAATCGCGCTGTTAGCGGGCCCATTAAGTTCTGTCTCGGCG
CGTCTGCGTCTGGCTGGCTGGCATAAATATCTCACTCGCAATCAAATTCAGCCGATAGCGGAACGGGAAG
GCGACTGGAGTGCCATGTCCGGTTTTCAACAAACCATGCAAATGCTGAATGAGGGCATCGTTCCCACTGC
GATGCTGGTTGCCAACGATCAGATGGCGCTGGGCGCAATGCGCGCCATTACCGAGTCCGGGCTGCGCGTT
GGTGCGGATATCTCGGTAGTGGGATACGACGATACCGAAGACAGCTCATGTTATATCCCGCCGTTAACCA
CCATCAAACAGGATTTTCGCCTGCTGGGGCAAACCAGCGTGGACCGCTTGCTGCAACTCTCTCAGGGCCA
GGCGGTGAAGGGCAATCAGCTGTTGCCCGTCTCACTGGTGAAAAGAAAAACCACGCTAGCGCCCAATACG
CAAACCGCCTCTCCCCGCGCGTTGGCCGATTCATTAATGCAGCTGGCACGACAGGTTTCCCGACTGGAAA
GCGGGCAGTGAGCGCAACGCAATTAATGTAAGTTAGCTCACTCATTAGGCACCCCAGGCTTTACACTTTA
TGCTTCCGGCTCGTATGTTGTGTGGAATTGTGAGCGGATAACAATTTCACACAGGAAACAGCTATGACCA
TGATTACGGATTCACTGGCCGTCGTTTTACAACGTCGTGACTGGGAAAACCCTGGCGTTACCCAACTTAA
TCGCCTTGCAGCACATCCCCCTTTCGCCAGCTGGCGTAATAGCGAAGAGGCCCGCACCGATCGCCCTTCC
CAACAGTTGCGCAGCCTGAATGGCGAATGGCGCTTTGCCTGGTTTCCGGCACCAGAAGCGGTGCCGGAAA
GCTGGCTGGAGTGCGATCTTCCTGAGGCCGATACTGTCGTCGTCCCCTCAAACTGGCAGATGCACGGTTA
CGATGCGCCCATCTACACCAACGTGACCTATCCCATTACGGTCAATCCGCCGTTTGTTCCCACGGAGAAT
CCGACGGGTTGTTACTCGCTCACATTTAATGTTGATGAAAGCTGGCTACAGGAAGGCCAGACGCGAATTA
TTTTTGATGGCGTTGGAATT
Features (pLannotate 1.2.2; 17 found; start..end, strand, type, name):
    183..211     +  promoter       tac promoter: strong E. coli promoter; hybrid between the trp and lac UV5 promoters
    219..235     +  protein_bind   lac operator: The lac repressor binds to the lac operator to inhibit transcription in E. coli. This inhibition can be relieved by adding lactose or isopropyl-β-D-thiogalactopyranoside (IPTG). lac repressor encoded by lacI
    258..911     +  CDS            GST26_SCHJA: Experimental evidence at protein level: Swiss-Prot protein existence level 1. GST isoenzymes appear to play a central role in the parasite detoxification system. Other functions are also suspected including a role in increasing the solubility of haematin in the parasite gut. From Schistosoma japonicum (Blood fluke).
    951..1070    +  CDS            LAS17 (fragment): LAS17_YEAST - Experimental evidence at protein level: Swiss-Prot protein existence level 1. From Saccharomyces cerevisiae (strain ATCC 204508 / S288c) (Baker's yeast).
   1147..1186    +  CDS            rop (fragment): Rop protein, which maintains plasmids at low copy number; rop
   1288..1328    +  misc_feature   bom (fragment): basis of mobility region from pBR322
   1433..1537    +  promoter       AmpR promoter: bla
   1538..2398    +  CDS            AmpR: β-lactamase; bla; confers resistance to ampicillin, carbenicillin, and related antibiotics
   2569..3157    +  rep_origin     ori: high-copy-number ColE1/pMB1/pBR322/pUC origin of replication
   3343..3394    -  misc_feature   bom (fragment): basis of mobility region from pBR322
   3401..3478    +  promoter       lacI promoter: lacI
   3479..4561    +  CDS            lacI: lac repressor; lacI; The lac repressor binds to the lac operator to inhibit transcription in E. coli. This inhibition can be relieved by adding lactose or isopropyl-β-D-thiogalactopyranoside (IPTG).
   4574..4595    +  protein_bind   CAP binding site: CAP binding activates transcription in the presence of cAMP. E. coli catabolite activator protein
   4610..4640    +  promoter       lac promoter: promoter for the E. coli lac operon
   4648..4664    +  protein_bind   lac operator: The lac repressor binds to the lac operator to inhibit transcription in E. coli. This inhibition can be relieved by adding lactose or isopropyl-β-D-thiogalactopyranoside (IPTG). lac repressor encoded by lacI
   4684..4857    +  CDS            lacZα: LacZα fragment of β-galactosidase; lacZ fragment
   5121..107     -  CDS            yciV (fragment) (across the origin): RNAAM_ECOLI - Also known as trpH From Escherichia coli (strain K12).
