[The description below was written by a language model from this plasmid's Addgene catalogue record and pLannotate feature annotations shown in this document.]
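Description:
PKA1284 is a bacterial expression plasmid built on a pGEX backbone for producing a short fragment of the Saccharomyces cerevisiae protein Las17 (YOR181W) as a glutathione S-transferase fusion in E. coli. The plasmid is about 5.1 kb. It replicates from a ColE1/pMB1-type origin and is selected with ampicillin through the β-lactamase (AmpR) gene and its own promoter. Short remnants of pBR322-derived rop and bom sequences, a lacZα segment with its lac promoter, operator and CAP site, and a small E. coli yciV (trpH) fragment are also annotated. These appear to be backbone carry-over rather than functional parts of the design.

The expression cassette uses the hybrid tac promoter followed by a lac operator, and the plasmid carries its own lacI gene. Transcription is therefore held off by the lac repressor and can be induced with IPTG. Downstream lies the Schistosoma japonicum GST coding sequence, followed on the same strand by the Las17 fragment, which places GST at the N-terminus of the fusion. The GST moiety allows affinity capture on glutathione resin.

The insert is recorded as roughly 150 bp. The record is inconsistent about its end point, since the purpose line gives residues 342–394 while the insert fields give 342–392. The automated annotation matches only about 120 nt to Las17, which may reflect partial detection. The purpose line calls the fragment a "minimal component", which suggests it defines the smallest active region of Las17 for work with purified protein, but the record does not state which activity or assays are involved.
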