Addgene plasmid #239367: PKA1284
Purpose: GST-Las17 (342-394) minimal component
Depositing lab: Kathryn Ayscough. Depositing organization: University of Sheffield.
Backbone
  Vector backbone: pGEX
  Backbone size w/o insert (bp): 5000
  Total vector size (bp): 5150
  Vector type: Bacterial Expression
Growth in bacteria
  Bacterial resistance: Ampicillin, 100 μg/mL
  Growth temperature: 30°C
  Growth strain: DH5alpha
  Copy number: Unknown
Gene/Insert
  Gene/Insert name: Las17 (amino acids 342-392)
  Species: S. cerevisiae (budding yeast)
  Insert size (bp): 150
  Mutation: fragment corresponding to amino acids 342-392
  GenBank ID: YOR181W
  Tag / fusion protein: GST
Terms and licenses: Academic/Nonprofit Terms; Industry Terms: Not Available to Industry
How to cite: PKA1284 was a gift from Kathryn Ayscough (Addgene plasmid # 239367 ; http://n2t.net/addgene:239367 ; RRID:Addgene_239367)
